>Addgene plasmid #41258 | TAL3084 | depositor partial sequence | sequence record 54897 | TAL3084 sequence 2430 bps
TCTAGAGCTAGCACCATGGACTACAAAGACCATGACGGTGATTATAAAGATCATGACATCGATTACAAGG
ATGACGATGACAAGATGGCCCCCAAGAAGAAGAGGAAGGTGGGCATTCACCGCGGGGTACCTATGGTGGA
CTTGAGGACACTCGGTTATTCGCAACAGCAACAGGAGAAAATCAAGCCTAAGGTCAGGAGCACCGTCGCG
CAACACCACGAGGCGCTTGTGGGGCATGGCTTCACTCATGCGCATATTGTCGCGCTTTCACAGCACCCTG
CGGCGCTTGGGACGGTGGCTGTCAAATACCAAGATATGATTGCGGCCCTGCCCGAAGCCACGCACGAGGC
AATTGTAGGGGTCGGTAAACAGTGGTCGGGAGCGCGAGCACTTGAGGCGCTGCTGACTGTGGCGGGTGAG
CTTAGGGGGCCTCCGCTCCAGCTCGACACCGGGCAGCTGCTGAAGATCGCGAAGAGAGGGGGAGTAACAG
CGGTAGAGGCAGTGCACGCCTGGCGCAATGCGCTCACCGGGGCCCCCTTGAACCTGACCCCAGACCAGGT
AGTCGCAATCGCGTCACATGACGGGGGAAAGCAAGCCCTGGAAACCGTGCAAAGGTTGTTGCCGGTCCTT
TGTCAAGACCACGGCCTTACACCGGAGCAAGTCGTGGCCATTGCAAGCAATGGGGGTGGCAAACAGGCTC
TTGAGACGGTTCAGAGACTTCTCCCAGTTCTCTGTCAAGCCCACGGGCTGACTCCCGATCAAGTTGTAGC
GATTGCGTCGCATGACGGAGGGAAACAAGCATTGGAGACTGTCCAACGGCTCCTTCCCGTGTTGTGTCAA
GCCCACGGTTTGACGCCTGCACAAGTGGTCGCCATCGCCTCGAATGGCGGCGGTAAGCAGGCGCTGGAAA
CAGTACAGCGCCTGCTGCCTGTACTGTGCCAGGATCATGGACTGACCCCAGACCAGGTAGTCGCAATCGC
GTCACATGACGGGGGAAAGCAAGCCCTGGAAACCGTGCAAAGGTTGTTGCCGGTCCTTTGTCAAGACCAC
GGCCTTACACCGGAGCAAGTCGTGGCCATTGCAAGCAACATCGGTGGCAAACAGGCTCTTGAGACGGTTC
AGAGACTTCTCCCAGTTCTCTGTCAAGCCCACGGGCTGACTCCCGATCAAGTTGTAGCGATTGCGAATAA
CAATGGAGGGAAACAAGCATTGGAGACTGTCCAACGGCTCCTTCCCGTGTTGTGTCAAGCCCACGGTTTG
ACGCCTGCACAAGTGGTCGCCATCGCCAGCCATGATGGCGGTAAGCAGGCGCTGGAAACAGTACAGCGCC
TGCTGCCTGTACTGTGCCAGGATCATGGACTGACCCCAGACCAGGTAGTCGCAATCGCGTCGAACATTGG
GGGAAAGCAAGCCCTGGAAACCGTGCAAAGGTTGTTGCCGGTCCTTTGTCAAGACCACGGCCTTACACCG
GAGCAAGTCGTGGCCATTGCAAGCAATGGGGGTGGCAAACAGGCTCTTGAGACGGTTCAGAGACTTCTCC
CAGTTCTCTGTCAAGCCCACGGGCTGACTCCCGATCAAGTTGTAGCGATTGCGAATAACAATGGAGGGAA
ACAAGCATTGGAGACTGTCCAACGGCTCCTTCCCGTGTTGTGTCAAGCCCACGGTTTGACGCCTGCACAA
GTGGTCGCCATCGCCAGCCATGATGGCGGTAAGCAGGCGCTGGAAACAGTACAGCGCCTGCTGCCTGTAC
TGTGCCAGGATCATGGACTGACCCCAGACCAGGTAGTCGCAATCGCGTCACATGACGGGGGAAAGCAAGC
CCTGGAAACCGTGCAAAGGTTGTTGCCGGTCCTTTGTCAAGACCACGGCCTTACACCGGAGCAAGTCGTG
GCCATTGCAAGCAATGGGGGTGGCAAACAGGCTCTTGAGACGGTTCAGAGACTTCTCCCAGTTCTCTGTC
AAGCCCACGGGCTGACTCCCGATCAAGTTGTAGCGATTGCGTCGAACATTGGAGGGAAACAAGCATTGGA
GACTGTCCAACGGCTCCTTCCCGTGTTGTGTCAAGCCCACGGTTTGACGCCTGCACAAGTGGTCGCCATC
GCCAGCCATGATGGCGGTAAGCAGGCGCTGGAAACAGTACAGCGCCTGCTGCCTGTACTGTGCCAGGATC
ATGGACTGACACCCGAACAGGTGGTCGCCATTGCTTCCCACGACGGAGGACGGCCAGCCTTGGAGTCCAT
CGTAGCCCAATTGTCCAGGCCCGATCCCGCGTTGGCTGCGTTAACGAATGACCATCTGGTGGCGTTGGCA
TGTCTTGGTGGACGACCCGCGCTCGATGCAGTCAAAAAGGGTCTGCCTCATGCTCCCGCATTGATCAAAA
GAACCAACCGGCGGATTCCCGAGAGAACTTCCCATCGAGTCGCGGGATCC
