>Addgene plasmid #41258 | TAL3084 | addgene partial sequence | sequence record 56096 | JDS-TALEN-F 5'-TAGGGGTCGGTAAACAGTGG-3'
CGCTGCTGACTGTGGCGGGTGAGCTTAGGGGGCCTCCGCTCCAGCTCGACACCGGGCAGCTGCTGAAGAT
CGCGAAGAGAGGGGGAGTAACAGCGGTAGAGGCAGTGCACGCCTGGCGCAATGCGCTCACCGGGGCCCCC
TTGAACCTGACCCCAGACCAGGTAGTCGCAATCGCGTCACATGACGGGGGAAAGCAAGCCCTGGAAACCG
TGCAAAGGTTGTTGCCGGTCCTTTGTCAAGACCACGGCCTTACACCGGAGCAAGTCGTGGCCATTGCAAG
CAATGGGGGTGGCAAACAGGCTCTTGAGACGGTTCAGAGACTTCTCCCAGTTCTCTGTCAAGCCCACGGG
CTGACTCCCGATCAAGTTGTAGCGATTGCGTCGCATGACGGAGGGAAACAAGCATTGGAGACTGTCCAAC
GGCTCCTTCCCGTGTTGTGTCAAGCCCACGGTTTGACGCCTGCACAAGTGGTCGCCATCGCCTCGAATGG
CGGCGGTAAGCAGGCGCTGGAAACAGTACAGCGCCTGCTGCCTGTACTGTGCCAGGATCATGGACTGACC
CCAGACCAGGTAGTCGCAATCGCGTCACATGACGGGGGAAAGCAAGCCCTGGAAACCGTGCAAAGGTTGT
TGCCGGTCCTTTGTCAAGACCACGGCCTTACACCGGAGCAAGTCGTGGCCATTGCAAGCAACATCGGTGG
CAAACAGGCTCTTGAGACGGTTCAGAGACTTCTCCCAGTTCTCTGTCAAGCCCACGGGCTGACTCCCGAT
CAAGTTGTAGCGATTGCGAATAACAATGGAGGGAAACAAGCATTGGAGACTGTCCAACGGCTCCTTCCCG
TGTTGTGTCAAGCCCACGGTTTGACGCCTGCACAAGTGGTCGCCATCGCCAGCCATGATGGCGGTAAGCA
GGCGCTGGAAACAGTACAGCGCCTGCTGCCTGTACTGTGCC
