[The description below was written by a language model from this plasmid's Addgene catalogue record.]
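Description:
TAL3084 is a TALEN expression plasmid built on the JDS71 backbone (about 6.4 kb without insert), a vector classed as mammalian expression with a T7 promoter. It encodes the "left" half of a TALE nuclease pair directed against the zebrafish (D. rerio) gene ghsra. The insert of roughly 1.6 kb is an engineered TAL effector repeat array, designed to recognise a specific 18-nucleotide half-site in ghsra rather than being a copy of the ghsra coding sequence itself. It was placed into the backbone by restriction cloning, and the flanking cloning sites were destroyed in the process. The plasmid is maintained at high copy in E. coli under ampicillin selection; the record gives no feature table, so the origin of replication and other backbone elements are not itemised.

The backbone supplies the rest of the nuclease. An N-terminal 3X FLAG tag allows detection of the protein, and a C-terminal wild-type FokI cleavage domain provides the nuclease activity, so the repeat array is expressed as a single FLAG-TALE-FokI fusion. A CMV promoter drives transcription in mammalian cells, and the T7 designation indicates that the coding region can also be transcribed in vitro to produce mRNA, the usual route for delivery into zebrafish embryos. Because FokI must dimerise to cut DNA, this construct is intended to be used with a matching "right" TALEN that binds the opposite strand nearby. The resulting double-strand break is repaired imprecisely, producing insertions or deletions that disrupt the gene. The associated work describes targeted gene disruption in somatic zebrafish cells using engineered TALENs, and the insert name suggests this plasmid belongs to a set of TALENs made for the zebrafish community.
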