Addgene plasmid #41258: TAL3084
Depositing lab: Keith Joung. Depositing organization: Massachusetts General Hospital. Publication: Targeted gene disruption in somatic zebrafish cells using engineered TALENs. Sander JD, Cade L, Khayter C, Reyon D, Peterson RT, Joung JK, Yeh JR. Nat Biotechnol. 2011 Aug 5;29(8):697-8. doi: 10.1038/nbt.1934. PubMed 21822241.
Backbone
  Vector backbone: JDS71
  Backbone manufacturer: Addgene plasmid #32287
  Backbone size w/o insert (bp): 6447
  Vector type: Mammalian Expression ; T7
Growth in bacteria
  Bacterial resistance: Ampicillin, 100 μg/mL
  Growth temperature: 37°C
  Growth strain: XL1 Blue
  Copy number: High Copy
Gene/Insert
  Gene/Insert name: ZebrafishCommunity-ghsra-Left (alt name: ghsra)
  Species: D. rerio (zebrafish)
  Insert size (bp): 1640
  Entrez Gene: ghsra (a.k.a. si:ch211-244m8.1)
  Promoter: CMV
  Tag / fusion protein: 3X Flag (N terminal on backbone); WT FOKI (C terminal on backbone)
  Cloning method: Restriction Enzyme; 5′ cloning site N/A (destroyed during cloning); 3′ cloning site N/A (destroyed during cloning)
  Sequencing primers: 5′ CMV-F; 3′ BGH-rev
Terms and licenses: Academic/Nonprofit Terms; Industry Terms: Not Available to Industry
Depositor comments: Target binding site: TCTCTCAGCATGCCTACC It is strongly recommended that users perform a diagnostic digest to verify this plasmid prior to use. For example, a double digest of the plasmid with BamHI and KpnI should result in two bands at 2.3kb and 5.8kb.
How to cite: TAL3084 was a gift from Keith Joung (Addgene plasmid # 41258 ; http://n2t.net/addgene:41258 ; RRID:Addgene_41258)
